>Addgene plasmid #13973 | pGEM cWnt10a (CT#588) | addgene partial sequence | sequence record 20166 | 13973 with M13pUC-fwd
ACTCACTATAGGGCGAATTGGGCCCGACGTCGCATGCTCCCGGCCGCCATGGCGGCCGCGGGAATTCGAT
TATGCGGCTGCACAATAACAGGGTGGGGCGGCAGGTGGTGATGGACAACATGAGGAGGAAGTGCAAGTGC
CACGGCACCTCGGGGAGCTGCCAGCTGAAGACCTGCTGGCAGGTGACACCCGAATTCCGCCTGGTGGGGT
CCCTCCTCAAGGACCGGTTCTGTGGGGCCACTCTCATCCGGCCCCACAACCGCAATGCAGGGCAGCTGGA
GCCGGGCCACGCACGGCATCGCCGCCGCGCCGGCATCAGCGAGCTGGTCTATTTTGAGAAGTGCCCCGAT
TTTTGTGAAATCACTAGTGAATTCGCGGCCGCCTGCAGGTCGACCATATGGGAGAGCTCCCAACGCGTTG
GATGCATAGCTTGAGTATTCTATAGTGTCACCTAAATAGCTTGGCGTAATCATGGTCATAGCTGTTTCCT
GTGTGAAATTGTTATCCGCTCACAATTCCACACAACATACGAGCCGGAAGCATAAAGTGTAAAGCCTGGG
GTGCCTAATGAGTGAGCTAACTCACATTAATTGCGTTGCGCTCACTGCCCGCTTTCCAGTCGGGAAACCT
GTCGTGCCAGCTGCATTAATGAATCGGCCAACGCGCGGGGAGAGGCGGTTTGCGTATTGGGCGCTCTTCC
GCTTCCTCGCTCACTGACTCGCTGCGCTCGGTCGTTCGGCTGCGGCGAGCGGTATCAGCTCACTCAAAGG
CGGTAATACGGTTATCCACAGAATCAGGGGATAACGCAGGAAAGAACATGTGAGCAAAAGGCCAGCAAAA
GGCCAGGAACCGTAAAAAGG
