[The description below was written by a language model from this plasmid's Addgene catalogue record.]
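Description:
pGEM cWnt10a is a small bacterial cloning plasmid built on a Promega pGEM backbone of about 3 kb, carrying a fragment of roughly 400 bp from the chicken (Gallus gallus) Wnt10a gene. It is maintained in E. coli as a high-copy plasmid under ampicillin selection. Although it is catalogued as a bacterial expression vector, nothing in the record suggests it is meant to produce protein. The insert is only a partial piece of the gene, obtained by degenerate PCR, and the depositor describes it as being for in situ work.

The fragment sits between two EcoRI sites, both retained, so it can be released again as a single EcoRI fragment. Because the same enzyme was used at both ends, the cloning was not directional, and the record does not state the orientation of the insert. T7 and SP6 are listed as the 5′ and 3′ sequencing primers, which fits the usual pGEM layout in which opposing T7 and SP6 phage promoters flank the cloning site. That arrangement allows in vitro run-off transcription from either side of a linearised template, giving antisense or sense RNA depending on the promoter chosen. The record does not say which promoter yields the antisense probe.

The intended use is as a template for labelled riboprobes to detect Wnt10a transcripts by in situ hybridisation in chick embryonic tissue. The associated study examined Wnt signalling during development of the gastrointestinal tract. No feature table was provided, so details such as the exact pGEM variant, the origin of replication and any other backbone elements are not documented here.
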