Addgene plasmid #13973: pGEM cWnt10a (CT#588)
Depositing lab: Cliff Tabin. Depositing organization: Harvard Medical School. Publication: Wnt signaling during development of the gastrointestinal tract. Theodosiou NA, Tabin CJ. Dev Biol. 2003 Jul 15. 259(2):258-71. 10.1016/S0012-1606(03)00185-4 PubMed 12871700.
Backbone
  Vector backbone: pGEM
  Backbone manufacturer: Promega
  Backbone size w/o insert (bp): 3000
  Vector type: Bacterial Expression
Growth in bacteria
  Bacterial resistance: Ampicillin, 100 μg/mL
  Growth temperature: 37°C
  Growth strain: DH5alpha
  Copy number: High Copy
Gene/Insert
  Gene/Insert name: Wnt10a
  Species: G. gallus (chicken)
  Insert size (bp): 400
  Entrez Gene: WNT10A
  Cloning method: Restriction Enzyme; 5′ cloning site EcoRI (not destroyed); 3′ cloning site EcoRI (not destroyed)
  Sequencing primers: 5′ T7; 3′ SP6
Resource information
  A portion of this plasmid was derived from a plasmid made by: Devyn Smith
Terms and licenses: Academic/Nonprofit Terms; Industry Terms: Not Available to Industry
Depositor comments: 400 bp fragment of cWnt10a generated by degenerate PCR, for in situ.
How to cite: pGEM cWnt10a (CT#588) was a gift from Cliff Tabin (Addgene plasmid # 13973 ; http://n2t.net/addgene:13973 ; RRID:Addgene_13973)
